>Addgene plasmid #224140 | GLB21_KW | addgene full sequence | sequence record 444369 | Addgene NGS Result
CCCGTTCAGCCCGACCGCTGCGCCTTATCCGGTAACTATCGTCTTGAGTCCAACCCGGTAAGACACGACT
TATCGCCACTGGCAGCAGCCACTGGTAACAGGATTAGCAGAGCGAGGTATGTAGGCGGTGCTACAGAGTT
CTTGAAGTGGTGGCCTAACTACGGCTACACTAGAAGGACAGTATTTGGTATCTGCGCTCTGCTGAAGCCA
GTTACCTTCGGAAAAAGAGTTGGTAGCTCTTGATCCGGCAAACAAACCACCGCTGGTAGCGGTGGTTTTT
TTGTTTGCAAGCAGCAGATTACGCGCAGAAAAAAAGGATCTCAAGAAGATCCTTTGATCTTTTCTACGGG
GTCTGACGCTCAGTGGAACGAAAACTCACGTTAAGGGATTTTGGTCATGAGATTATCAAAAAGGATCTTC
ACCTAGATCCTTTTAAATTAAAAATGAAGTTTTAAATCAATCTAAAGTATATATGAGTAAACTTGGTCTG
ACAGTTACCAATGCTTAATCAGTGAGGCACCTATCTCAGCGATCTGTCTATTTCGTTCATCCATAGTTGC
CTGACTCCCCGTCGTGTAGATAACTACGATACGGGAGGGCTTACCATCTGGCCCCAGTGCTGCAATGATA
CCGCGAGACCCACGCTCACCGGCTCCAGATTTATCAGCAATAAACCAGCCAGCCGGAAGGGCCGAGCGCA
GAAGTGGTCCTGCAACTTTATCCGCCTCCATCCAGTCTATTAATTGTTGCCGGGAAGCTAGAGTAAGTAG
TTCGCCAGTTAATAGTTTGCGCAACGTTGTTGCCATTGCTGCAGGCATCGTGGTGTCACGCTCGTCGTTT
GGTATGGCTTCATTCAGCTCCGGTTCCCAACGATCAAGGCGAGTTACATGATCCCCCATGTTGTGCAAAA
AAGCGGTTAGCTCCTTCGGTCCTCCGATCGTTGTCAGAAGTAAGTTGGCCGCAGTGTTATCACTCATGGT
TATGGCAGCACTGCATAATTCTCTTACTGTCATGCCATCCGTAAGATGCTTTTCTGTGACTGGTGAGTAC
TCAACCAAGTCATTCTGAGAATAGTGTATGCGGCGACCGAGTTGCTCTTGCCCGGCGTCAATACGGGATA
ATACCGCGCCACATAGCAGAACTTTAAAAGTGCTCATCATTGGAAAACGTTCTTCGGGGCGAAAACTCTC
AAGGATCTTACCGCTGTTGAGATCCAGTTCGATGTAACCCACTCGTGCACCCAACTGATCTTCAGCATCT
TTTACTTTCACCAGCGTTTCTGGGTGAGCAAAAACAGGAAGGCAAAATGCCGCAAAAAAGGGAATAAGGG
CGACACGGAAATGTTGAATACTCATACTCTTCCTTTTTCAATATTATTGAAGCATTTATCAGGGTTATTG
TCTCATGAGCGGATACATATTTGAATGTATTTAGAAAAATAAACAAATAGGGGTTCCGCGCACATTTCCC
CGAAAAGTGCCACCTAAATTGTAAGCGTTAATATTTTGTTAAAATTCGCGTTAAATTTTTGTTAAATCAG
CTCATTTTTTAACCAATAGGCCGAAATCGGCAAAATCCCTTATAAATCAAAAGAATAGACCGAGATAGGG
T
[37 nt withheld, positions 1612-1648]
AAAGAACGTGGACTCCAACGTCAAAGG
[49 nt withheld, positions 1676-1724]
T
[91 nt withheld, positions 1726-1816]
G
[124 nt withheld, positions 1818-1941]
CCCATTCGCCAATCCGGATATAGTTCCTCCTTTCAGCAAAAAACCCCTCAAGACCCGTTTAGAGGCCCCA
AGGGGTTATGCTAGTTATTGCTCAGCGGTGGCAGCAGCCAACTCAGCTTCCTTTCGGGCTTTGTTAGCAG
CCGGATCTCAGTGGTGGTGGTGGTGGTGCTCGAGGAATTTTGTTTCTTCATCATGACAGTTACGACGAGC
CTCATCGAGAAAACCTTTCTTCATTTCTCGAATCACTGAGCTCATGAACTTTTCCCAACCAATTATAATG
ACTGTACTTGAACTAGAAGGAAACAATGATGGAACACTTTTCAGATCCATTGAACTACTTTCAGAATTTC
CACAATCTTTTGTCACTATCTCCACTGTCACTTTCTTGAACGTCAACCAATTGTCGGCGCCAAAGTTCAC
TCCTCTATAAAAATGAATTTGTCCAATACGGTATGCCATCTGATGAATATTTCCAATTGGACAGAACCCA
AGTGAAGAGACTGCAGTATCCAAAAAGTTTTGAATTCGGTGTGCTTGCAATTGAAATTCTCTGCAACTGT
ACACATCATGATTCTTTTCATCCACGTGAATTCCAAAATAATCCTTAAACTGTGGCTTCCGTTCAATAAG
TGCGCGTAGGATGTGTTTGCCAATTTCTCGTTCTTTGGCTCTCTTCCACGCATCTCTGACTGCTTGCATT
TCATCAGTTGTCAATTCGTACATACTCCTCTCCGAATTTCTTCCAAAACAATTTAACTTCATCTAGACCT
CCTTCTTAAAGTTAAACAAAATTATTACTAGAGGGGAATTGTTATCCGCTCACAATTCCCCTATAGTGAG
TCGTATTAATTTCGCGGGATCGAGATCTCGATCCTCTACGCCGGACGCATCGTGGCCGGCATCACCGGCG
CCACAGGTGCGGTTGCTGGCGCCTATATCGCCGACATCACCGATGGGGAAGATCGGGCTCGCCACTTCGG
GCTCATGAGCGCTTGTTTCGGCGTGGGTATGGTGGCAGGCCCCGTGGCCGGGGGACTGTTGGGCGCCATC
TCCTTGCATGCACCATTCCTTGCGGCGGCGGTGCTCAACGGCCTCAACCTACTACTGGGCTGCTTCCTAA
TGCAGGAGTCGCATAAGGGAGAGCGTCGAGATCCCGGACACCATCGAATGGCGCAAAACCTTTCGCGGTA
TGGCATGATAGCGCCCGGAAGAGAGTCAATTCAGGGTGGTGAATGTGAAACCAGTAACGTTATACGATGT
CGCAGAGTATGCCGGTGTCTCTTATCAGACCGTTTCCCGCGTGGTGAACCAGGCCAGCCACGTTTCTGCG
AAAACGCGGGAAAAAGTGGAAGCGGCGATGGCGGAGCTGAATTACATTCCCAACCGCGTGGCACAACAAC
TGGCGGGCAAACAGTCGTTGCTGATTGGCGTTGCCACCTCCAGTCTGGCCCTGCACGCGCCGTCGCAAAT
TGTCGCGGCGATTAAATCTCGCGCCGATCAACTGGGTGCCAGCGTGGTGGTGTCGATGGTAGAACGAAGC
GGCGTCGAAGCCTGTAAAGCGGCGGTGCACAATCTTCTCGCGCAACGCGTCAGTGGGCTGATCATTAACT
ATCCGCTGGATGACCAGGATGCCATTGCTGTGGAAGCTGCCTGCACTAATGTTCCGGCGTTATTTCTTGA
TGTCTCTGACCAGACACCCATCAACAGTATTATTTTCTCCCATGAAGACGGTACGCGACTGGGCGTGGAG
CATCTGGTCGCATTGGGTCACCAGCAAATCGCGCTGTTAGCGGGCCCATTAAGTTCTGTCTCGGCGCGTC
TGCGTCTGGCTGGCTGGCATAAATATCTCACTCGCAATCAAATTCAGCCGATAGCGGAACGGGAAGGCGA
CTGGAGTGCCATGTCCGGTTTTCAACAAACCATGCAAATGCTGAATGAGGGCATCGTTCCCACTGCGATG
CTGGTTGCCAACGATCAGATGGCGCTGGGCGCAATGCGCGCCATTACCGAGTCCGGGCTGCGCGTTGGTG
CGGATATCTCGGTAGTGGGATACGACGATACCGAAGACAGCTCATGTTATATCCCGCCGTTAACCACCAT
CAAACAGGATTTTCGCCTGCTGGGGCAAACCAGCGTGGACCGCTTGCTGCAACTCTCTCAGGGCCAGGCG
GTGAAGGGCAATCAGCTGTTGCCCGTCTCACTGGTGAAAAGAAAAACCACCCTGGCGCCCAATACGCAAA
CCGCCTCTCCCCGCGCGTTGGCCGATTCATTAATGCAGCTGGCACGACAGGTTTCCCGACTGGAAAGCGG
GCAGTGAGCGCAACGCAATTAATGTAAGTTAGCTCACTCATTAGGCACCGGGATCTCGACCGATGCCCTT
GAGAGCCTTCAACCCAGTCAGCTCCTTCCGGTGGGCGCGGGGCATGACTATCGTCGCCGCACTTATGACT
GTCTTCTTTATCATGCAACTCGTAGGACAGGTGCCGGCAGCGCTCTGGGTCATTTTCGGCGAGGACCGCT
TTCGCTGGAGCGCGACGATGATCGGCCTGTCGCTTGCGGTATTCGGAATCTTGCACGCCCTCGCTCAAGC
CTTCGTCACTGGTCCCGCCACCAAACGTTTCGGCGAGAAGCAGGCCATTATCGCCGGCATGGCGGCCCCA
CGGGTGCGCATGATCGTGCTCCTGTCGTTGAGGACCCGGCTAGGCTGGCGGGGTTGCCTTACTGGTTAGC
AGAATGAATCACCGATACGCGAGCGAACGTGAAGCGACTGCTGCTGCAAAACGTCTGCGACCTGAGCAAC
AACATGAATGGTCTTCGGTTTCCGTGTTTCGTAAAGTCTGGAAACGCGGAAGTCAGCGCCCTGCACCATT
ATGTTCCGGATCTGCATCGCAGGATGCTGCTGGCTACCCTGTGGAACACCTACATCTGTATTAACGAAGC
GCTGGCATTGACCCTGAGTGATTTTTCTCTGGTCCCGCCGCATCCATACCGCCAGTTGTTTACCCTCACA
ACGTTCCAGTAACCGGGCATGTTCATCATCAGTAACCCGTATCGTGAGCATCCTCTCTCGTTTCATCGGT
ATCATTACCCCCATGAACAGAAATCCCCCTTACACGGAGGCATCAGTGACCAAACAGGAAAAAACCGCCC
TTAACATGGCCCGCTTTATCAGAAGCCAGACATTAACGCTTCTGGAGAAACTCAACGAGCTGGACGCGGA
TGAACAGGCAGACATCTGTGAATCGCTTCACGACCACGCTGATGAGCTTTACCGCAGCTGCCTCGCGCGT
TTCGGTGATGACGGTGAAAACCTCTGACACATGCAGCTCCCGGAGACGGTCACAGCTTGTCTGTAAGCGG
ATGCCGGGAGCAGACAAGCCCGTCAGGGCGCGTCAGCGGGTGTTGGCGGGTGTCGGGGCGCAGCCATGAC
CCAGTCACGTAGCGATAGCGGAGTGTATACTGGCTTAACTATGCGGCATCAGAGCAGATTGTACTGAGAG
TGCACCATTGCGGTGTGAAATACCGCACAGATGCGTAAGGAGAAAATACCGCATCAGGCGCTCTTCCGCT
TCCTCGCTCACTGACTCGCTGCGCTCGGTCGTTCGGCTGCGGCGAGCGGTATCAGCTCACTCAAAGGCGG
TAATACGGTTATCCACAGAATCAGGGGATAACGCAGGAAAGAACATGTGAGCAAAAGGCCAGCAAAAGGC
CAGGAACCGTAAAAAGGCCGCGTTGCTGGCGTTTTTCCATAGGCTCCGCCCCCCTGACGAGCATCACAAA
AATCGACGCTCAAGTCAGAGGTGGCGAAACCCGACAGGACTATAAAGATACCAGGCGTTTCCCCCTGGAA
GCTCCCTCGTGCGCTCTCCTGTTCCGACCCTGCCGCTTACCGGATACCTGTCCGCCTTTCTCCCTTCGGG
AAGCGTGGCGCTTTCTCATAGCTCACGCTGTAGGTATCTCAGTTCGGTGTAGGTCGTTCGCTCCAAGCTG
GGCTGTGTGCACGAACCC
Features (pLannotate 1.2.2; 18 found; start..end, strand, type, name):
    495..1355    -  CDS            AmpR: β-lactamase; bla; confers resistance to ampicillin, carbenicillin, and related antibiotics
   1356..1460    -  promoter       AmpR promoter: bla
   1513..1941    -  rep_origin     f1 ori (sequence partly withheld): f1 bacteriophage origin of replication; arrow indicates direction of (+) strand synthesis
   1978..2025    -  terminator     T7 terminator: transcription terminator for bacteriophage T7 RNA polymerase
   2033..2082    -  CDS            SET1 (fragment): solubility-enhancement tag derived from T7 phage gene 10B
   2092..2109    -  CDS            9xHis (fragment): 9xHis affinity tag
   2710..2730    -  RBS            RBS: efficient ribosome binding site from bacteriophage T7 gene 10 (Olins and Rangwala, 1989)
   2746..2770    -  protein_bind   lac operator: The lac repressor binds to the lac operator to inhibit transcription in E. coli. This inhibition can be relieved by adding lactose or isopropyl-β-D-thiogalactopyranoside (IPTG). lac repressor encoded by lacI
   2771..2789    -  promoter       T7 promoter: promoter for bacteriophage T7 RNA polymerase
   2811..3090    +  CDS            TcR (fragment): tetracycline efflux protein; tet; confers resistance to tetracycline
   3098..3175    +  promoter       lacI promoter: lacI
   3176..4258    +  CDS            lacI: lac repressor; lacI; The lac repressor binds to the lac operator to inhibit transcription in E. coli. This inhibition can be relieved by adding lactose or isopropyl-β-D-thiogalactopyranoside (IPTG).
   4271..4292    +  protein_bind   CAP binding site: CAP binding activates transcription in the presence of cAMP. E. coli catabolite activator protein
   4307..4598    +  CDS            TcR (fragment): tetracycline efflux protein; tet; confers resistance to tetracycline
   4670..5050    -  CDS            YPB1_ECOLX: Protein predicted: Swiss-Prot protein existence level 4. From Escherichia coli.
   5067..5258    +  CDS            rop: Rop protein, which maintains plasmids at low copy number; rop
   5360..5499    +  misc_feature   bom: basis of mobility region from pBR322
   5685..324     -  rep_origin     ori (across the origin): high-copy-number ColE1/pMB1/pBR322/pUC origin of replication
