[The description below was written by a language model from this plasmid's Addgene catalogue record and pLannotate feature annotations shown in this document.]
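Description:
GLB21_KW is a bacterial expression plasmid built on the pET303/CT-His backbone for IPTG-inducible production of the Caenorhabditis elegans globin GLB-21 in E. coli. The sequenced plasmid is 5,949 nt. It replicates from a ColE1/pBR322-type origin accompanied by the rop gene and the bom mobility region, which fits the low copy number listed in the catalogue. Selection is by ampicillin through the β-lactamase gene and its own promoter. An f1 phage origin is also present, along with short non-functional tetracycline-resistance fragments and a predicted E. coli open reading frame, which look like remnants of the pBR322-derived backbone.

The expression cassette is a standard T7lac arrangement. A T7 promoter is followed immediately by a lac operator and then by the strong ribosome binding site from phage T7 gene 10, and a T7 terminator closes the unit. The plasmid carries its own lacI gene and promoter, so Lac repressor holds the operator closed until IPTG is added. Transcription also needs a host that supplies T7 RNA polymerase. The GLB-21 coding sequence was inserted by Gibson assembly. The automated annotation does not label it, but it presumably occupies the unannotated stretch between the ribosome binding site and the histidine tag. According to the record the protein carries a C-terminal Leu-Glu linker and 6xHis tag; the annotation tool matched this as a fragment of a 9xHis tag. The short "SET1" fragment call just downstream is probably a partial match to vector sequence rather than a functional solubility tag.

The His tag allows recombinant GLB-21 to be purified by metal-affinity chromatography. The associated publication concerns UV-visible heme absorbance spectroscopy of C. elegans globins, which suggests a similar biochemical use here.
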