Addgene plasmid #224140: GLB21_KW
Purpose: IPTG-inducible expression of C. elegans protein GLB-21 with a His tag
Depositing lab: Katherine Walstrom. Depositing organization: New College of Florida. Publication: UV-Visible Heme Absorbance Spectroscopic Characterization of Caenorhabditis elegans Globin Proteins GLB-10 and GLB-31. McAllister A, Walstrom K. Mendeley Data. 2025 Jan 2; V1. doi: 10.17632/td8sy4xfmp.1.
Backbone
  Vector backbone: pET303/CT-His
  Vector type: Bacterial Expression
Growth in bacteria
  Bacterial resistance: Ampicillin, 100 μg/mL
  Growth temperature: 37°C
  Growth strain: DH5alpha
  Copy number: Low Copy
Gene/Insert
  Gene/Insert name: GLB-21
  Species: C. elegans (nematode)
  Tag / fusion protein: LeuGlu-6xHis (C terminal on insert)
  Cloning method: Gibson Cloning
  Sequencing primers: 5′ T7
Terms and licenses: Academic/Nonprofit Terms; Industry Terms: Not Available to Industry
How to cite: GLB21_KW was a gift from Katherine Walstrom (Addgene plasmid # 224140 ; http://n2t.net/addgene:224140 ; RRID:Addgene_224140)
